Addgene plasmid #159438: pcDNA3-P1-N-miRFP670-C
Purpose: CRISPR knock-in donor construct with fluorescent reporter
Depositing lab: Jianhua Xing. Depositing organization: University of Pittsburgh (University, School of Medicine, and Cancer Institute). Publication: Rapid, modular, and cost-effective generation of donor DNA constructs for CRISPR-based gene knock-in. Chen YJ, Cheng YY, Wang W, Tian XJ, Lefever DE, Taft DA, Zhang J, Xing J. Biol Methods Protoc. 2020 Mar 20;5(1):bpaa006. doi: 10.1093/biomethods/bpaa006. eCollection 2020. PubMed 32411820.
Backbone
  Vector backbone: pcDNA3
  Total vector size (bp): 6432
  Vector type: CRISPR
  Selectable markers: Neomycin (select with G418)
Growth in bacteria
  Bacterial resistance: Ampicillin, 100 μg/mL
  Growth temperature: 37°C
  Growth strain: DH5alpha
  Copy number: High Copy
Gene/Insert
  Gene/Insert name: miRFP670
  Insert size (bp): 945
  Promoter: CMV
  Tag / fusion protein: 5' linker pair 1 (N terminal on backbone); N terminal peptide linker (N terminal on insert); C terminal peptide linker (C terminal on insert); 3' linker pair 1 (C terminal on backbone)
  Cloning method: Restriction Enzyme; 5′ cloning site AgeI (not destroyed); 3′ cloning site XhoI (not destroyed)
  Sequencing primers: 5′ T7; 3′ GAAAGGACAGTGGGAGTGGCACCTTCCAGGGCT
Terms and licenses: Academic/Nonprofit Terms; Industry Terms: Not Available to Industry
How to cite: pcDNA3-P1-N-miRFP670-C was a gift from Jianhua Xing (Addgene plasmid # 159438 ; http://n2t.net/addgene:159438 ; RRID:Addgene_159438)
