[The description below was written by a language model from this plasmid's Addgene catalogue record and pLannotate feature annotations shown in this document.]
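Description:
pcDNA3-P1-N-miRFP670-C is a roughly 6.4 kb plasmid built on the pcDNA3 mammalian expression backbone and catalogued as a CRISPR vector, serving as a knock-in donor construct that supplies a fluorescent reporter. It is propagated in E. coli at high copy from a ColE1/pUC-type origin with ampicillin selection through the β-lactamase gene. It also carries an f1 phage origin. For mammalian cells, the backbone provides a neomycin phosphotransferase cassette driven by the SV40 enhancer/early promoter and terminated by an SV40 polyadenylation signal, allowing G418 selection.

The payload is the 945 bp coding sequence for miRFP670, a near-infrared fluorescent protein derived from a Rhodopseudomonas palustris bacteriophytochrome that needs biliverdin as a cofactor. It was cloned between retained AgeI and XhoI sites, downstream of the CMV enhancer/promoter and a T7 promoter and upstream of the bGH polyadenylation signal. According to the record, the reporter is flanked by N- and C-terminal peptide linkers, and these in turn are bracketed by a 5' and a 3' "linker pair 1" sequence on the backbone side. This nested arrangement fits the modular design named in the record's title: the peptide linkers would separate the fluorescent protein from an endogenous protein in an in-frame fusion, and the outer linkers presumably serve as standard junctions for attaching homology arms. The record does not describe that assembly step, and no homology arms are listed or annotated.

A few short automated annotations (an HIV-1 LTR fragment, a cp173Venus fragment right after the reporter, and ble and lacI fragments) are probably incidental matches to linker or backbone sequence rather than functional elements.
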