Features (pLannotate 1.2.2; 21 found; start..end, strand, type, name):
      1..380     +  enhancer       CMV enhancer: human cytomegalovirus immediate early enhancer
    381..584     +  promoter       CMV promoter: human cytomegalovirus (CMV) immediate early promoter
    580..613     +  LTR            5' LTR (truncated) (fragment): truncated 5' long terminal repeat (LTR) from HIV-1
    629..647     +  promoter       T7 promoter: promoter for bacteriophage T7 RNA polymerase
    782..1726    +  CDS            miRFP670v1: miRFP670v1 is a basic (constitutively fluorescent) near ir fluorescent protein published in 2016, derived from Rhodopseudomonas palustris. It has low acid sensitivity. It requires the cofactor biliverdin for fluorescence.
   1726..1749    +  CDS            cp173Venus (fragment): circularly permuted form of the Venus yellow fluorescent protein (Nagai et al., 2004) efficient FRET acceptor for CFP
   1794..2018    +  polyA_signal   bGH poly(A) signal: bovine growth hormone polyadenylation signal
   2022..2043    +  promoter       SV40 promoter (fragment): SV40 enhancer and early promoter
   2064..2492    +  rep_origin     f1 ori (sequence partly withheld): f1 bacteriophage origin of replication; arrow indicates direction of (+) strand synthesis
   2506..2835    +  promoter       SV40 promoter: SV40 enhancer and early promoter
   2902..3693    +  CDS            neo: KKA2_KLEPN - Also known as kan, nptII. Experimental evidence at protein level: Swiss-Prot protein existence level 1. Resistance to kanamycin, neomycin, paromomycin, ribostamycin, butirosin and gentamicin B. From Klebsiella pneumoniae.
   3717..3875    +  CDS            ble (fragment): BLE_KLEPN - Experimental evidence at protein level: Swiss-Prot protein existence level 1. Binding protein with a strong affinity to the bleomycin family of antibiotics. Binds to CL990; an antimitotic-antibiotic compound. From Klebsiella pneumoniae.
   3870..3991    +  polyA_signal   SV40 poly(A) signal: SV40 polyadenylation signal
   4064..4080    -  protein_bind   lac operator: The lac repressor binds to the lac operator to inhibit transcription in E. coli. This inhibition can be relieved by adding lactose or isopropyl-β-D-thiogalactopyranoside (IPTG). lac repressor encoded by lacI
   4088..4118    -  promoter       lac promoter: promoter for the E. coli lac operon
   4133..4154    -  protein_bind   CAP binding site: CAP binding activates transcription in the presence of cAMP. E. coli catabolite activator protein
   4167..4259    -  CDS            lacI (fragment): lac repressor; lacI; The lac repressor binds to the lac operator to inhibit transcription in E. coli. This inhibition can be relieved by adding lactose or isopropyl-β-D-thiogalactopyranoside (IPTG).
   4442..5030    -  rep_origin     ori: high-copy-number ColE1/pMB1/pBR322/pUC origin of replication
   5201..6061    -  CDS            AmpR: β-lactamase; bla; confers resistance to ampicillin, carbenicillin, and related antibiotics
   6062..6166    -  promoter       AmpR promoter: bla
   6225..6277    -  misc_feature   bom (fragment): basis of mobility region from pBR322
>Addgene plasmid #159438 | pcDNA3-P1-N-miRFP670-C | addgene full sequence | sequence record 314576 | Addgene NGS Result
GACATTGATTATTGACTAGTTATTAATAGTAATCAATTACGGGGTCATTAGTTCATAGCCCATATATGGA
GTTCCGCGTTACATAACTTACGGTAAATGGCCCGCCTGGCTGACCGCCCAACGACCCCCGCCCATTGACG
TCAATAATGACGTATGTTCCCATAGTAACGCCAATAGGGACTTTCCATTGACGTCAATGGGTGGAGTATT
TACGGTAAACTGCCCACTTGGCAGTACATCAAGTGTATCATATGCCAAGTACGCCCCCTATTGACGTCAA
TGACGGTAAATGGCCCGCCTGGCATTATGCCCAGTACATGACCTTATGGGACTTTCCTACTTGGCAGTAC
ATCTACGTATTAGTCATCGCTATTACCATGGTGATGCGGTTTTGGCAGTACATCAATGGGCGTGGATAGC
GGTTTGACTCACGGGGATTTCCAAGTCTCCACCCCATTGACGTCAATGGGAGTTTGTTTTGGCACCAAAA
TCAACGGGACTTTCCAAAATGTCGTAACAACTCCGCCCCATTGACGCAAATGGGCGGTAGGCGTGTACGG
TGGGAGGTCTATATAAGCAGAGCTCTCTGGCTAACTAGAGAACCCACTGCTTACTGGCTTATCGAAATTA
ATACGACTCACTATAGGGAGACCCAAGCTTGGTACCGAGCTCGGATCCACTAGTAACGGCCGCCAGTGTG
CTGGAATTCTGCTCGGGCCCTTCTAGACAATCGATCACCGGTGCTAGCATCGAATTCCCTAGAGGCGGCG
GCGGCGTCGAGATGGTAGCAGGTCATGCCTCTGGCAGCCCCGCATTCGGGACCGCCTCTCATTCGAATAG
CGAACATGAAGAGATCCACCTCGCCGGCTCGATCCAGCCGCATGGCGCGCTTCTGGTCGTCAGCGAACAT
GATCATCGCGTCATCCAGGCCAGCGCCAACGCCGCGGAATTTCTGAATCTCGGAAGCGTACTCGGCGTTC
CGCTCGCCGAGATCGACGGCGATCTGTTGATCAAGATCCTGCCGCATCTCGATCCCACCGCCGAAGGCAT
GCCGGTCGCGGTGCGCTGCCGGATCGGCAATCCCTCTACGGAGTACTGCGGTCTGATGCATCGGCCTCCG
GAAGGCGGGCTGATCATCGAACTCGAACGTGCCGGCCCGTCGATCGATCTGTCAGGCACGCTGGCGCCGG
CGCTGGAGCGGATCCGCACGGCGGGTTCACTGCGCGCGCTGTGCGATGACACCGTGCTGCTGTTTCAGCA
GTGCACCGGCTACGACCGGGTGATGGTGTATCGTTTCGATGAGCAAGGCCACGGCCTGGTATTCTCCGAG
TGCCATGTGCCTGGGCTCGAATCCTATTTCGGCAACCGCTATCCGTCGTCGACTGTCCCGCAGATGGCGC
GGCAGCTGTACGTGCGGCAGCGCGTCCGCGTGCTGGTCGACGTCACCTATCAGCCGGTGCCGCTGGAGCC
GCGGCTGTCGCCGCTGACCGGGCGCGATCTCGACATGTCGGGCTGCTTCCTGCGCTCGATGTCGCCGTGC
CATCTGCAGTTCCTGAAGGACATGGGCGTGCGCGCCACCCTGGCGGTGTCGCTGGTGGTCGGCGGCAAGC
TGTGGGGCCTGGTTGTCTGTCACCATTATCTGCCGCGCTTCATCCGTTTCGAGCTGCGGGCGATCTGCAA
ACGGCTCGCCGAAAGGATCGCGACGCGGATCACCGCGCTTGAGAGCGGCATGGACGAGCTGTACAAGGGA
GTCTAACTCGAGTGTTAACGGCGGCCGGGATATCATGCCTCGACTGTGCCTTCTAGTTGCCAGCCATCTG
TTGTTTGCCCCTCCCCCGTGCCTTCCTTGACCCTGGAAGGTGCCACTCCCACTGTCCTTTCCTAATAAAA
TGAGGAAATTGCATCGCATTGTCTGAGTAGGTGTCATTCTATTCTGGGGGGTGGGGTGGGGCAGGACAGC
AAGGGGGAGGATTGGGAAGACAATAGCAGGCATGCTGGGGATGCGGTGGGCTCTATGGCTTCTGAGGCGG
AAAGAACCAGCTGGGGCTCTAGGGGGTATCCCC
[124 nt withheld, positions 2064-2187]
C
[91 nt withheld, positions 2189-2279]
A
[49 nt withheld, positions 2281-2329]
CCTTTGACGTTGGAGTCCACGTTCTTT
[37 nt withheld, positions 2357-2393]
ACCCTATCTCGGTCTATTCTTTTGATTTATAAGGGATTTTGCCGATTTCGGCCTATTGGTTAAAAAATGA
GCTGATTTAACAAAAATTTAACGCGAATTAATTCTGTGGAATGTGTGTCAGTTAGGGTGTGGAAAGTCCC
CAGGCTCCCCAGCAGGCAGAAGTATGCAAAGCATGCATCTCAATTAGTCAGCAACCAGGTGTGGAAAGTC
CCCAGGCTCCCCAGCAGGCAGAAGTATGCAAAGCATGCATCTCAATTAGTCAGCAACCATAGTCCCGCCC
CTAACTCCGCCCATCCCGCCCCTAACTCCGCCCAGTTCCGCCCATTCTCCGCCCCATGGCTGACTAATTT
TTTTTATTTATGCAGAGGCCGAGGCCGCCTCTGCCTCTGAGCTATTCCAGAAGTAGTGAGGAGGCTTTTT
TGGAGGCCTAGGCTTTTGCAAAAAGCTCCCGGGAGCTTGTATATCCATTTTCGGATCTGATCAAGAGACA
GGATGAGGATCGTTTCGCATGATTGAACAAGATGGATTGCACGCAGGTTCTCCGGCCGCTTGGGTGGAGA
GGCTATTCGGCTATGACTGGGCACAACAGACAATCGGCTGCTCTGATGCCGCCGTGTTCCGGCTGTCAGC
GCAGGGGCGCCCGGTTCTTTTTGTCAAGACCGACCTGTCCGGTGCCCTGAATGAACTGCAGGACGAGGCA
GCGCGGCTATCGTGGCTGGCCACGACGGGCGTTCCTTGCGCAGCTGTGCTCGACGTTGTCACTGAAGCGG
GAAGGGACTGGCTGCTATTGGGCGAAGTGCCGGGGCAGGATCTCCTGTCATCTCACCTTGCTCCTGCCGA
GAAAGTATCCATCATGGCTGATGCAATGCGGCGGCTGCATACGCTTGATCCGGCTACCTGCCCATTCGAC
CACCAAGCGAAACATCGCATCGAGCGAGCACGTACTCGGATGGAAGCCGGTCTTGTCGATCAGGATGATC
TGGACGAAGAGCATCAGGGGCTCGCGCCAGCCGAACTGTTCGCCAGGCTCAAGGCGCGCATGCCCGACGG
CGAGGATCTCGTCGTGACCCATGGCGATGCCTGCTTGCCGAATATCATGGTGGAAAATGGCCGCTTTTCT
GGATTCATCGACTGTGGCCGGCTGGGTGTGGCGGACCGCTATCAGGACATAGCGTTGGCTACCCGTGATA
TTGCTGAAGAGCTTGGCGGCGAATGGGCTGACCGCTTCCTCGTGCTTTACGGTATCGCCGCTCCCGATTC
GCAGCGCATCGCCTTCTATCGCCTTCTTGACGAGTTCTTCTGAGCGGGACTCTGGGGTTCGAAATGACCG
ACCAAGCGACGCCCAACCTGCCATCACGAGATTTCGATTCCACCGCCGCCTTCTATGAAAGGTTGGGCTT
CGGAATCGTTTTCCGGGACGCCGGCTGGATGATCCTCCAGCGCGGGGATCTCATGCTGGAGTTCTTCGCC
CACCCCAACTTGTTTATTGCAGCTTATAATGGTTACAAATAAAGCAATAGCATCACAAATTTCACAAATA
AAGCATTTTTTTCACTGCATTCTAGTTGTGGTTTGTCCAAACTCATCAATGTATCTTATCATGTCTGTAT
ACCGTCGACCTCTAGCTAGAGCTTGGCGTAATCATGGTCATAGCTGTTTCCTGTGTGAAATTGTTATCCG
CTCACAATTCCACACAACATACGAGCCGGAAGCATAAAGTGTAAAGCCTGGGGTGCCTAATGAGTGAGCT
AACTCACATTAATTGCGTTGCGCTCACTGCCCGCTTTCCAGTCGGGAAACCTGTCGTGCCAGCTGCATTA
ATGAATCGGCCAACGCGCGGGGAGAGGCGGTTTGCGTATTGGGCGCTCTTCCGCTTCCTCGCTCACTGAC
TCGCTGCGCTCGGTCGTTCGGCTGCGGCGAGCGGTATCAGCTCACTCAAAGGCGGTAATACGGTTATCCA
CAGAATCAGGGGATAACGCAGGAAAGAACATGTGAGCAAAAGGCCAGCAAAAGGCCAGGAACCGTAAAAA
GGCCGCGTTGCTGGCGTTTTTCCATAGGCTCCGCCCCCCTGACGAGCATCACAAAAATCGACGCTCAAGT
CAGAGGTGGCGAAACCCGACAGGACTATAAAGATACCAGGCGTTTCCCCCTGGAAGCTCCCTCGTGCGCT
CTCCTGTTCCGACCCTGCCGCTTACCGGATACCTGTCCGCCTTTCTCCCTTCGGGAAGCGTGGCGCTTTC
TCATAGCTCACGCTGTAGGTATCTCAGTTCGGTGTAGGTCGTTCGCTCCAAGCTGGGCTGTGTGCACGAA
CCCCCCGTTCAGCCCGACCGCTGCGCCTTATCCGGTAACTATCGTCTTGAGTCCAACCCGGTAAGACACG
ACTTATCGCCACTGGCAGCAGCCACTGGTAACAGGATTAGCAGAGCGAGGTATGTAGGCGGTGCTACAGA
GTTCTTGAAGTGGTGGCCTAACTACGGCTACACTAGAAGAACAGTATTTGGTATCTGCGCTCTGCTGAAG
CCAGTTACCTTCGGAAAAAGAGTTGGTAGCTCTTGATCCGGCAAACAAACCACCGCTGGTAGCGGTGGTT
TTTTTGTTTGCAAGCAGCAGATTACGCGCAGAAAAAAAGGATCTCAAGAAGATCCTTTGATCTTTTCTAC
GGGGTCTGACGCTCAGTGGAACGAAAACTCACGTTAAGGGATTTTGGTCATGAGATTATCAAAAAGGATC
TTCACCTAGATCCTTTTAAATTAAAAATGAAGTTTTAAATCAATCTAAAGTATATATGAGTAAACTTGGT
CTGACAGTTACCAATGCTTAATCAGTGAGGCACCTATCTCAGCGATCTGTCTATTTCGTTCATCCATAGT
TGCCTGACTCCCCGTCGTGTAGATAACTACGATACGGGAGGGCTTACCATCTGGCCCCAGTGCTGCAATG
ATACCGCGAGACCCACGCTCACCGGCTCCAGATTTATCAGCAATAAACCAGCCAGCCGGAAGGGCCGAGC
GCAGAAGTGGTCCTGCAACTTTATCCGCCTCCATCCAGTCTATTAATTGTTGCCGGGAAGCTAGAGTAAG
TAGTTCGCCAGTTAATAGTTTGCGCAACGTTGTTGCCATTGCTACAGGCATCGTGGTGTCACGCTCGTCG
TTTGGTATGGCTTCATTCAGCTCCGGTTCCCAACGATCAAGGCGAGTTACATGATCCCCCATGTTGTGCA
AAAAAGCGGTTAGCTCCTTCGGTCCTCCGATCGTTGTCAGAAGTAAGTTGGCCGCAGTGTTATCACTCAT
GGTTATGGCAGCACTGCATAATTCTCTTACTGTCATGCCATCCGTAAGATGCTTTTCTGTGACTGGTGAG
TACTCAACCAAGTCATTCTGAGAATAGTGTATGCGGCGACCGAGTTGCTCTTGCCCGGCGTCAATACGGG
ATAATACCGCGCCACATAGCAGAACTTTAAAAGTGCTCATCATTGGAAAACGTTCTTCGGGGCGAAAACT
CTCAAGGATCTTACCGCTGTTGAGATCCAGTTCGATGTAACCCACTCGTGCACCCAACTGATCTTCAGCA
TCTTTTACTTTCACCAGCGTTTCTGGGTGAGCAAAAACAGGAAGGCAAAATGCCGCAAAAAAGGGAATAA
GGGCGACACGGAAATGTTGAATACTCATACTCTTCCTTTTTCAATATTATTGAAGCATTTATCAGGGTTA
TTGTCTCATGAGCGGATACATATTTGAATGTATTTAGAAAAATAAACAAATAGGGGTTCCGCGCACATTT
CCCCGAAAAGTGCCACCTGACGTCGACGGATCGGGAGATCTCCCGATCCCCTATGGTGCACTCTCAGTAC
AATCTGCTCTGATGCCGCATAGTTAAGCCAGTATCTGCTCCCTGCTTGTGTGTTGGAGGTCGCTGAGTAG
TGCGCGAGCAAAATTTAAGCTACAACAAGGCAAGGCTTGACCGACAATTGCATGAAGAATCTGCTTAGGG
TTAGGCGTTTTGCGCTGCTTCGCGATGTACGGGCCAGATATACGCGTT
